>Addgene plasmid #77279 | PKMYT1 gRNA (BRDN0001148430) | addgene full sequence | sequence record 187450 | Addgene Assembled Sequence
CCCGGGTGCAAAGATGGATAAAGTTTTAAACAGAGAGGAATCTTTGCAGCTAATGGACCTTCTAGGTCTT
GAAAGGAGTGGGAATTGGCTCCGGTGCCCGTCAGTGGGCAGAGCGCACATCGCCCACAGTCCCCGAGAAG
TTGGGGGGAGGGGTCGGCAATTGATCCGGTGCCTAGAGAAGGTGGCGCGGGGTAAACTGGGAAAGTGATG
TCGTGTACTGGCTCCGCCTTTTTCCCGAGGGTGGGGGAGAACCGTATATAAGTGCAGTAGTCGCCGTGAA
CGTTCTTTTTCGCAACGGGTTTGCCGCCAGAACACAGGTAAGTGCCGTGTGTGGTTCCCGCGGGCCTGGC
CTCTTTACGGGTTATGGCCCTTGCGTGCCTTGAATTACTTCCACCTGGCTGCAGTACGTGATTCTTGATC
CCGAGCTTCGGGTTGGAAGTGGGTGGGAGAGTTCGAGGCCTTGCGCTTAAGGAGCCCCTTCGCCTCGTGC
TTGAGTTGAGGCCTGGCCTGGGCGCTGGGGCCGCCGCGTGCGAATCTGGTGGCACCTTCGCGCCTGTCTC
GCTGCTTTCGATAAGTCTCTAGCCATTTAAAATTTTTGATGACCTGCTGCGACGCTTTTTTTCTGGCAAG
ATAGTCTTGTAAATGCGGGCCAAGATCTGCACACTGGTATTTCGGTTTTTGGGGCCGCGGGCGGCGACGG
GGCCCGTGCGTCCCAGCGCACATGTTCGGCGAGGCGGGGCCTGCGAGCGCGGCCACCGAGAATCGGACGG
GGGTAGTCTCAAGCTGGCCGGCCTGCTCTGGTGCCTGGCCTCGCGCCGCCGTGTATCGCCCCGCCCTGGG
CGGCAAGGCTGGCCCGGTCGGCACCAGTTGCGTGAGCGGAAAGATGGCCGCTTCCCGGCCCTGCTGCAGG
GAGCTCAAAATGGAGGACGCGGCGCTCGGGAGAGCGGGCGGGTGAGTCACCCACACAAAGGAAAAGGGCC
TTTCCGTCCTCAGCCGTCGCTTCATGTGACTCCACGGAGTACCGGGCGCCGTCCAGGCACCTCGATTAGT
TCTCGAGCTTTTGGAGTACGTCGTCTTTAGGTTGGGGGGAGGGGTTTTATGCGATGGAGTTTCCCCACAC
TGAGTGGGTGGAGACTGAAGTTAGGCCAGCTTGGCACTTGATGTAATTCTCCTTGGAATTTGCCCTTTTT
GAGTTTGGATCTTGGTTCATTCTCAAGCCTCAGACAGTGGTTCAAAGTTTTTTTCTTCCATTTCAGGTGT
CGTGACGTACGGCCACCATGACCGAGTACAAGCCCACGGTGCGCCTCGCCACCCGCGACGACGTCCCCAG
GGCCGTACGCACCCTCGCCGCCGCGTTCGCCGACTACCCCGCCACGCGCCACACCGTCGATCCGGACCGC
CACATCGAGCGGGTCACCGAGCTGCAAGAACTCTTCCTCACGCGCGTCGGGCTCGACATCGGCAAGGTGT
GGGTCGCGGACGACGGCGCCGCCGTGGCGGTCTGGACCACGCCGGAGAGCGTCGAAGCGGGGGCGGTGTT
CGCCGAGATCGGCCCGCGCATGGCCGAGTTGAGCGGTTCCCGGCTGGCCGCGCAGCAACAGATGGAAGGC
CTCCTGGCGCCGCACCGGCCCAAGGAGCCCGCGTGGTTCCTGGCCACCGTCGGAGTCTCGCCCGACCACC
AGGGCAAGGGTCTGGGCAGCGCCGTCGTGCTCCCCGGAGTGGAGGCGGCCGAGCGCGCCGGGGTGCCCGC
CTTCCTGGAGACCTCCGCGCCCCGCAACCTCCCCTTCTACGAGCGGCTCGGCTTCACCGTCACCGCCGAC
GTCGAGGTGCCCGAAGGACCGCGCACCTGGTGCATGACCCGCAAGCCCGGTGCCTGAACGCGTTAAGTCG
ACAATCAACCTCTGGATTACAAAATTTGTGAAAGATTGACTGGTATTCTTAACTATGTTGCTCCTTTTAC
GCTATGTGGATACGCTGCTTTAATGCCTTTGTATCATGCTATTGCTTCCCGTATGGCTTTCATTTTCTCC
TCCTTGTATAAATCCTGGTTGCTGTCTCTTTATGAGGAGTTGTGGCCCGTTGTCAGGCAACGTGGCGTGG
TGTGCACTGTGTTTGCTGACGCAACCCCCACTGGTTGGGGCATTGCCACCACCTGTCAGCTCCTTTCCGG
GACTTTCGCTTTCCCCCTCCCTATTGCCACGGCGGAACTCATCGCCGCCTGCCTTGCCCGCTGCTGGACA
GGGGCTCGGCTGTTGGGCACTGACAATTCCGTGGTGTTGTCGGGGAAATCATCGTCCTTTCCTTGGCTGC
TCGCCTGTGTTGCCACCTGGATTCTGCGCGGGACGTCCTTCTGCTACGTCCCTTCGGCCCTCAATCCAGC
GGACCTTCCTTCCCGCGGCCTGCTGCCGGCTCTGCGGCCTCTTCCGCGTCTTCGCCTTCGCCCTCAGACG
AGTCGGATCTCCCTTTGGGCCGCCTCCCCGCGTCGACTTTAAGACCAATGACTTACAAGGCAGCTGTAGA
TCTTAGCCACTTTTTAAAAGAAAAGGGGGGACTGGAAGGGCTAATTCACTCCCAACGAAGACAAGATCTG
CTTTTTGCTTGTACTGGGTCTCTCTGGTTAGACCAGATCTGAGCCTGGGAGCTCTCTGGCTAACTAGGGA
ACCCACTGCTTAAGCCTCAATAAAGCTTGCCTTGAGTGCTTCAAGTAGTGTGTGCCCGTCTGTTGTGTGA
CTCTGGTAACTAGAGATCCCTCAGACCCTTTTAGTCAGTGTGGAAAATCTCTAGCAGTACGTATAGTAGT
TCATGTCATCTTATTATTCAGTATTTATAACTTGCAAAGAAATGAATATCAGAGAGTGAGAGGAACTTGT
TTATTGCAGCTTATAATGGTTACAAATAAAGCAATAGCATCACAAATTTCACAAATAAAGCATTTTTTTC
ACTGCATTCTAGTTGTGGTTTGTCCAAACTCATCAATGTATCTTATCATGTCTGGCTCTAGCTATCCCGC
CCCTAACTCCGCCCATCCCGCCCCTAACTCCGCCCAGTTCCGCCCATTCTCCGCCCCATGGCTGACTAAT
TTTTTTTATTTATGCAGAGGCCGAGGCCGCCTCGGCCTCTGAGCTATTCCAGAAGTAGTGAGGAGGCTTT
TTTGGAGGCCTAGGGACGTACCCAATTCGCCCTATAGTGAGTCGTATTACGCGCGCTCACTGGCCGTCGT
TTTACAACGTCGTGACTGGGAAAACCCTGGCGTTACCCAACTTAATCGCCTTGCAGCACATCCCCCTTTC
GCCAGCTGGCGTAATAGCGAAGAGGCCCGCACCGATCGCCCTTCCCAACAGTTGCGCAGCCTGAATGGCG
AATGGG
[124 nt withheld, positions 3367-3490]
C
[91 nt withheld, positions 3492-3582]
A
[49 nt withheld, positions 3584-3632]
CCTTTGACGTTGGAGTCCACGTTCTTT
[37 nt withheld, positions 3660-3696]
ACCCTATCTCGGTCTATTCTTTTGATTTATAAGGGATTTTGCCGATTTCGGCCTATTGGTTAAAAAATGA
GCTGATTTAACAAAAATTTAACGCGAATTTTAACAAAATATTAACGCTTACAATTTAGGTGGCACTTTTC
GGGGAAATGTGCGCGGAACCCCTATTTGTTTATTTTTCTAAATACATTCAAATATGTATCCGCTCATGAG
ACAATAACCCTGATAAATGCTTCAATAATATTGAAAAAGGAAGAGTATGAGTATTCAACATTTCCGTGTC
GCCCTTATTCCCTTTTTTGCGGCATTTTGCCTTCCTGTTTTTGCTCACCCAGAAACGCTGGTGAAAGTAA
AAGATGCTGAAGATCAGTTGGGTGCACGAGTGGGTTACATCGAACTGGATCTCAACAGCGGTAAGATCCT
TGAGAGTTTTCGCCCCGAAGAACGTTTTCCAATGATGAGCACTTTTAAAGTTCTGCTATGTGGCGCGGTA
TTATCCCGTATTGACGCCGGGCAAGAGCAACTCGGTCGCCGCATACACTATTCTCAGAATGACTTGGTTG
AGTACTCACCAGTCACAGAAAAGCATCTTACGGATGGCATGACAGTAAGAGAATTATGCAGTGCTGCCAT
AACCATGAGTGATAACACTGCGGCCAACTTACTTCTGACAACGATCGGAGGACCGAAGGAGCTAACCGCT
TTTTTGCACAACATGGGGGATCATGTAACTCGCCTTGATCGTTGGGAACCGGAGCTGAATGAAGCCATAC
CAAACGACGAGCGTGACACCACGATGCCTGTAGCAATGGCAACAACGTTGCGCAAACTATTAACTGGCGA
ACTACTTACTCTAGCTTCCCGGCAACAATTAATAGACTGGATGGAGGCGGATAAAGTTGCAGGACCACTT
CTGCGCTCGGCCCTTCCGGCTGGCTGGTTTATTGCTGATAAATCTGGAGCCGGTGAGCGTGGGTCTCGCG
GTATCATTGCAGCACTGGGGCCAGATGGTAAGCCCTCCCGTATCGTAGTTATCTACACGACGGGGAGTCA
GGCAACTATGGATGAACGAAATAGACAGATCGCTGAGATAGGTGCCTCACTGATTAAGCATTGGTAACTG
TCAGACCAAGTTTACTCATATATACTTTAGATTGATTTAAAACTTCATTTTTAATTTAAAAGGATCTAGG
TGAAGATCCTTTTTGATAATCTCATGACCAAAATCCCTTAACGTGAGTTTTCGTTCCACTGAGCGTCAGA
CCCCGTAGAAAAGATCAAAGGATCTTCTTGAGATCCTTTTTTTCTGCGCGTAATCTGCTGCTTGCAAACA
AAAAAACCACCGCTACCAGCGGTGGTTTGTTTGCCGGATCAAGAGCTACCAACTCTTTTTCCGAAGGTAA
CTGGCTTCAGCAGAGCGCAGATACCAAATACTGTTCTTCTAGTGTAGCCGTAGTTAGGCCACCACTTCAA
GAACTCTGTAGCACCGCCTACATACCTCGCTCTGCTAATCCTGTTACCAGTGGCTGCTGCCAGTGGCGAT
AAGTCGTGTCTTACCGGGTTGGACTCAAGACGATAGTTACCGGATAAGGCGCAGCGGTCGGGCTGAACGG
GGGGTTCGTGCACACAGCCCAGCTTGGAGCGAACGACCTACACCGAACTGAGATACCTACAGCGTGAGCT
ATGAGAAAGCGCCACGCTTCCCGAAGGGAGAAAGGCGGACAGGTATCCGGTAAGCGGCAGGGTCGGAACA
GGAGAGCGCACGAGGGAGCTTCCAGGGGGAAACGCCTGGTATCTTTATAGTCCTGTCGGGTTTCGCCACC
TCTGACTTGAGCGTCGATTTTTGTGATGCTCGTCAGGGGGGCGGAGCCTATGGAAAAACGCCAGCAACGC
GGCCTTTTTACGGTTCCTGGCCTTTTGCTGGCCTTTTGCTCACATGTTCTTTCCTGCGTTATCCCCTGAT
TCTGTGGATAACCGTATTACCGCCTTTGAGTGAGCTGATACCGCTCGCCGCAGCCGAACGACCGAGCGCA
GCGAGTCAGTGAGCGAGGAAGCGGAAGAGCGCCCAATACGCAAACCGCCTCTCCCCGCGCGTTGGCCGAT
TCATTAATGCAGCTGGCACGACAGGTTTCCCGACTGGAAAGCGGGCAGTGAGCGCAACGCAATTAATGTG
AGTTAGCTCACTCATTAGGCACCCCAGGCTTTACACTTTATGCTTCCGGCTCGTATGTTGTGTGGAATTG
TGAGCGGATAACAATTTCACACAGGAAACAGCTATGACCATGATTACGCCAAGCGCGCAATTAACCCTCA
CTAAAGGGAACAAAAGCTGGAGCTGCAAGCTTAATGTAGTCTTATGCAATACTCTTGTAGTCTTGCAACA
TGGTAACGATGAGTTAGCAACATGCCTTACAAGGAGAGAAAAAGCACCGTGCATGCCGATTGGTGGAAGT
AAGGTGGTACGATCGTGCCTTATTAGGAAGGCAACAGACGGGTCTGACATGGATTGGACGAACCACTGAA
TTGCCGCATTGCAGAGATATTGTATTTAAGTGCCTAGCTCGATACATAAACGGGTCTCTCTGGTTAGACC
AGATCTGAGCCTGGGAGCTCTCTGGCTAACTAGGGAACCCACTGCTTAAGCCTCAATAAAGCTTGCCTTG
AGTGCTTCAAGTAGTGTGTGCCCGTCTGTTGTGTGACTCTGGTAACTAGAGATCCCTCAGACCCTTTTAG
TCAGTGTGGAAAATCTCTAGCAGTGGCGCCCGAACAGGGACTTGAAAGCGAAAGGGAAACCAGAGGAGCT
CTCTCGACGCAGGACTCGGCTTGCTGAAGCGCGCACGGCAAGAGGCGAGGGGCGGCGACTGGTGAGTACG
CCAAAAATTTTGACTAGCGGAGGCTAGAAGGAGAGAGATGGGTGCGAGAGCGTCAGTATTAAGCGGGGGA
GAATTAGATCGCGATGGGAAAAAATTCGGTTAAGGCCAGGGGGAAAGAAAAAATATAAATTAAAACATAT
AGTATGGGCAAGCAGGGAGCTAGAACGATTCGCAGTTAATCCTGGCCTGTTAGAAACATCAGAAGGCTGT
AGACAAATACTGGGACAGCTACAACCATCCCTTCAGACAGGATCAGAAGAACTTAGATCATTATATAATA
CAGTAGCAACCCTCTATTGTGTGCATCAAAGGATAGAGATAAAAGACACCAAGGAAGCTTTAGACAAGAT
AGAGGAAGAGCAAAACAAAAGTAAGACCACCGCACAGCAAGCGGCCGCTGATCTTCAGACCTGGAGGAGG
AGATATGAGGGACAATTGGAGAAGTGAATTATATAAATATAAAGTAGTAAAAATTGAACCATTAGGAGTA
GCACCCACCAAGGCAAAGAGAAGAGTGGTGCAGAGAGAAAAAAGAGCAGTGGGAATAGGAGCTTTGTTCC
TTGGGTTCTTGGGAGCAGCAGGAAGCACTATGGGCGCAGCGTCAATGACGCTGACGGTACAGGCCAGACA
ATTATTGTCTGGTATAGTGCAGCAGCAGAACAATTTGCTGAGGGCTATTGAGGCGCAACAGCATCTGTTG
CAACTCACAGTCTGGGGCATCAAGCAGCTCCAGGCAAGAATCCTGGCTGTGGAAAGATACCTAAAGGATC
AACAGCTCCTGGGGATTTGGGGTTGCTCTGGAAAACTCATTTGCACCACTGCTGTGCCTTGGAATGCTAG
TTGGAGTAATAAATCTCTGGAACAGATTTGGAATCACACGACCTGGATGGAGTGGGACAGAGAAATTAAC
AATTACACAAGCTTAATACACTCCTTAATTGAAGAATCGCAAAACCAGCAAGAAAAGAATGAACAAGAAT
TATTGGAATTAGATAAATGGGCAAGTTTGTGGAATTGGTTTAACATAACAAATTGGCTGTGGTATATAAA
ATTATTCATAATGATAGTAGGAGGCTTGGTAGGTTTAAGAATAGTTTTTGCTGTACTTTCTATAGTGAAT
AGAGTTAGGCAGGGATATTCACCATTATCGTTTCAGACCCACCTCCCAACCCCGAGGGGACCCAGAGAGG
GCCTATTTCCCATGATTCCTTCATATTTGCATATACGATACAAGGCTGTTAGAGAGATAATTAGAATTAA
TTTGACTGTAAACACAAAGATATTAGTACAAAATACGTGACGTAGAAAGTAATAATTTCTTGGGTAGTTT
GCAGTTTTAAAATTATGTTTTAAAATGGACTATCATATGCTTACCGTAACTTGAAAGTATTTCGATTTCT
TGGCTTTATATATCTTGTGGAAAGGACGAAACACCGGGGAGAATCCAGGTTCTGCGGTTTTAGAGCTAGA
AATAGCAAGTTAAAATAAGGCTAGTCCGTTATCAACTTGAAAAAGTGGCACCGAGTCGGTGCTTTTTTAA
GCTTGGCGTAACTAGATCTTGAGACAAATGGCAGTATTCATCCACAATTTTAAAAGAAAAGGGGGGATTG
GGGGGTACAGTGCAGGGGAAAGAATAGTAGACATAATAGCAACAGACATACAAACTAAAGAATTACAAAA
ACAAATTACAAAAATTCAAAATTTTCGGGTTTATTACAGGGACAGCAGAGATCCACTTTGGCGCCGGCTC
GAGGGGG
Features (pLannotate 1.2.2; 29 found; start..end, strand, type, name):
     14..80      +  CDS            small t antigen (fragment): SV40 (simian virus 40) small t antigen
    106..317     +  promoter       EF-1α core promoter: core promoter for human elongation factor EF-1α
    318..1256    +  intron         EF-1α intron A: intron upstream of the start codon of human EF-1α
   1278..1877    +  CDS            PuroR (fragment): puromycin N-acetyltransferase; pac from Streptomyces; confers resistance to puromycin
   1893..2481    +  misc_feature   WPRE: woodchuck hepatitis virus posttranscriptional regulatory element
   2532..2551    +  misc_feature   cPPT/CTS (fragment): central polypurine tract and central termination sequence of HIV-1
   2553..2786    +  LTR            3' LTR (ΔU3): self-inactivating 3' long terminal repeat (LTR) from HIV-1
   2864..2985    +  polyA_signal   SV40 poly(A) signal: SV40 polyadenylation signal
   3025..3160    +  rep_origin     SV40 ori: SV40 origin of replication
   3181..3199    -  promoter       T7 promoter: promoter for bacteriophage T7 RNA polymerase
   3207..3362    +  CDS            lacZα (fragment): LacZα fragment of β-galactosidase; lacZ fragment
   3367..3795    +  rep_origin     f1 ori (sequence partly withheld): f1 bacteriophage origin of replication; arrow indicates direction of (+) strand synthesis
   3848..3952    +  promoter       AmpR promoter: bla
   3953..4813    +  CDS            AmpR: β-lactamase; bla; confers resistance to ampicillin, carbenicillin, and related antibiotics
   4984..5572    +  rep_origin     ori: high-copy-number ColE1/pMB1/pBR322/pUC origin of replication
   5755..5847    +  CDS            lacI (fragment): lac repressor; lacI; The lac repressor binds to the lac operator to inhibit transcription in E. coli. This inhibition can be relieved by adding lactose or isopropyl-β-D-thiogalactopyranoside (IPTG).
   5860..5881    +  protein_bind   CAP binding site: CAP binding activates transcription in the presence of cAMP. E. coli catabolite activator protein
   5896..5926    +  promoter       lac promoter: promoter for the E. coli lac operon
   5934..5950    +  protein_bind   lac operator: The lac repressor binds to the lac operator to inhibit transcription in E. coli. This inhibition can be relieved by adding lactose or isopropyl-β-D-thiogalactopyranoside (IPTG). lac repressor encoded by lacI
   5995..6013    +  promoter       T3 promoter: promoter for bacteriophage T3 RNA polymerase
   6041..6267    +  promoter       RSV promoter: Rous sarcoma virus enhancer/promoter
   6268..6448    +  LTR            5' LTR (truncated): truncated 5' long terminal repeat (LTR) from HIV-1
   6495..6620    +  misc_feature   HIV-1 Ψ: packaging signal of human immunodeficiency virus type 1
   6604..6967    +  CDS            HIV-1 gag (fragment): gag protein from human immunodeficiency virus 1; gag
   7113..7346    +  misc_feature   RRE: The Rev response element (RRE) of HIV-1 allows for Rev-dependent mRNA export from the nucleus to the cytoplasm.
   7723..7749    +  CDS            Rev (fragment): human immunodeficiency virus 1 (HIV-1) Rev protein; rev; enhances nuclear export of unspliced and incompletely spliced viral mRNAs
   7753..7993    +  promoter       U6 promoter: RNA polymerase III promoter for human U6 snRNA
   8023..8098    +  misc_RNA       gRNA scaffold: guide RNA scaffold for the Streptococcus pyogenes CRISPR/Cas9 system
   8154..8271    +  misc_feature   cPPT/CTS: central polypurine tract and central termination sequence of HIV-1
