[The description below was written by a language model from this plasmid's Addgene catalogue record and pLannotate feature annotations shown in this document.]
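Description:
PKMYT1 gRNA (BRDN0001148430) is a third-generation lentiviral guide RNA plasmid built on the lentiGuide-Puro backbone and designed to direct Streptococcus pyogenes Cas9 to the human PKMYT1 gene (also known as MYT1 or PPP1R126). In bacteria it is maintained at high copy through a ColE1/pUC-type origin and selected with ampicillin via the β-lactamase gene. An f1 origin, remnants of the lac region, and T7 and T3 promoters are carried over from the cloning backbone.

The lentiviral portion begins with an RSV promoter fused to a truncated HIV-1 5' LTR, which drives Tat-independent production of the genomic RNA in packaging cells. This is followed by the Ψ packaging signal with a partial gag sequence, the Rev response element for nuclear export, and a cPPT/CTS element that aids nuclear import. The transfer region ends in a ΔU3 self-inactivating 3' LTR, with an SV40 polyadenylation signal and SV40 origin downstream.

Two expression units lie between the LTRs. A human U6 RNA polymerase III promoter transcribes the PKMYT1-specific spacer joined to the gRNA scaffold. An EF-1α core promoter with its intron A drives puromycin N-acetyltransferase, stabilised by a WPRE, so that transduced mammalian cells can be selected with puromycin.

The plasmid does not encode Cas9, so it must be used in cells that already express the nuclease or alongside a separate Cas9 lentivirus. According to the depositor, the guide was designed against several PKMYT1 reference transcripts and belongs to a human kinome gRNA collection, which suits it to knockout studies of this kinase.
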