Addgene plasmid #77279: PKMYT1 gRNA (BRDN0001148430)
Purpose: 3rd generation lentiviral gRNA plasmid targeting human PKMYT1
Depositing lab: John Doench & David Root. Depositing organization: Broad Institute. Publication: Optimized sgRNA design to maximize activity and minimize off-target effects of CRISPR-Cas9. Doench JG, Fusi N, Sullender M, Hegde M, Vaimberg EW, Donovan KF, Smith I, Tothova Z, Wilen C, Orchard R, Virgin HW, Listgarten J, Root DE. Nat Biotechnol. 2016 Jan 18. doi: 10.1038/nbt.3437. PubMed 26780180.
Backbone
  Vector backbone: lentiGuide-Puro
  Backbone manufacturer: Zhang Lab (Addgene plasmid # 52963)
  Vector type: Mammalian Expression, Lentiviral, CRISPR
  Selectable markers: Puromycin
Growth in bacteria
  Bacterial resistance: Ampicillin, 100 μg/mL
  Growth temperature: 37°C
  Growth strain: DH5alpha
  Copy number: High Copy
Gene/Insert
  Gene/Insert name: PKMYT1 (alt names: PKMYT1; NM_001258451.1)
  gRNA/shRNA sequence: GGGAGAATCCAGGTTCTGCG
  Species: H. sapiens (human)
  Entrez Gene: PKMYT1 (a.k.a. MYT1, PPP1R126)
  Promoter: hU6
  Cloning method: Unknown
  Sequencing primers: 5′ U6-F; 3′ pS2-R
Terms and licenses: Academic/Nonprofit Terms; Industry Terms: Not Available to Industry
Depositor comments: The gRNA was designed to target the following Genbank reference sequence(s): NM_001258451.1,NM_004203.4,NM_182687.2. Note that this plasmid does NOT contain Cas9. It should be used in conjunction with lentiCas9-Blast (Addgene #52962) or otherwise with cell lines already expressing Cas9. Browse the full kinome gRNA library at http://www.addgene.org/pooled-library/broadgpp-human-kinome/ or visit http://www.broadinstitute.org/rnai/public/ for detailed protocols and information.
How to cite: PKMYT1 gRNA (BRDN0001148430) was a gift from John Doench & David Root (Addgene plasmid # 77279 ; http://n2t.net/addgene:77279 ; RRID:Addgene_77279)
