>Addgene plasmid #77279 | PKMYT1 gRNA (BRDN0001148430) | depositor partial sequence | sequence record 144739 | Target Sequence
GGGAGAATCCAGGTTCTGCG
