>Addgene plasmid #77279 | PKMYT1 gRNA (BRDN0001148430) | addgene partial sequence | sequence record 187449 | hU6-F
GTAGAAAGTAATAATTTCTTGGGTAGTTTGCAGTTTTAAAATTATGTTTTAAAATGGACTATCATATGCT
TACCGTAACTTGAAAGTATTTCGATTTCTTGGCTTTATATATCTTGTGGAAAGGACGAAACACCGGGGAG
AATCCAGGTTCTGCGGTTTTAGAGCTAGAAATAGCAAGTTAAAATAAGGCTAGTCCGTTATCAACTTGAA
AAAGTGGCACCGAGTCGGTGCTTTTTTAAGCTTGGCGTAACTAGATCTTGAGACAAATGGCAGTATTCAT
CCACAATTTTAAAAGAAAAGGGGGGATTGGGGGGTACAGTGCAGGGGAAAGAATAGTAGACATAATAGCA
ACAGACATACAAACTAAAGAATTACAAAAACAAATTACAAAAATTCAAAATTTTCGGGTTTATTACAGGG
ACAGCAGAGATCCACTTTGGCGCCGGCTCGAGGGGGCCCGGGTGCAAAGATGGATAAAGTTTTAAACAGA
GAGGAATCTTTGCAGCTAATGGACCTTCTAGGTCTTGAAAGGAGTGGGAATTGGCTCCGGTGCCCGTCAG
TGGGCAGAGC
